Addgene plasmid #116350: pHAGE-ERBB2-S310Y
Purpose: Lentiviral expression of ERBB2 S310Y
Depositing lab: Gordon Mills & Kenneth Scott. Depositing organization: Baylor College of Medicine. Publication: Systematic Functional Annotation of Somatic Mutations in Cancer. Ng PK, Li J, Jeong KJ, Shao S, Chen H, Tsang YH, Sengupta S, Wang Z, Bhavana VH, Tran R, Soewito S, Minussi DC, Moreno D, Kong K, Dogruluk T, Lu H, Gao J, Tokheim C, Zhou DC, Johnson AM, Zeng J, Ip CKM, Ju Z, Wester M, Yu S, Li Y, Vellano CP, Schultz N, Karchin R, Ding L, Lu Y, Cheung LWT, Chen K, Shaw KR, Meric-Bernstam F, Scott KL, Yi S, Sahni N, Liang H, Mills GB. Cancer Cell. 2018 Mar 12;33(3):450-462.e10. doi: 10.1016/j.ccell.2018.01.021. PubMed 29533785.
Backbone
  Vector backbone: pHAGE
  Vector type: Lentiviral
Growth in bacteria
  Bacterial resistance: Ampicillin, 100 μg/mL
  Growth temperature: 37°C
  Growth strain: Stbl3
  Copy number: High Copy
Gene/Insert
  Gene/Insert name: ERBB2
  Species: H. sapiens (human)
  Mutation: S310Y
  Entrez Gene: ERBB2 (a.k.a. CD340, HER-2, HER-2/neu, HER2, MLN 19, MLN-19, NEU, NGL, TKR1, VSCN2, c-ERB-2, c-ERB2, p185(erbB2))
  Cloning method: Gateway Cloning
Terms and licenses: Academic/Nonprofit Terms; Industry Terms: Not Available to Industry
How to cite: pHAGE-ERBB2-S310Y was a gift from Gordon Mills & Kenneth Scott (Addgene plasmid # 116350 ; http://n2t.net/addgene:116350 ; RRID:Addgene_116350)
