[The description below was written by a language model from this plasmid's Addgene catalogue record and pLannotate feature annotations shown in this document.]
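Description:
pHAGE-ERBB2-S310Y is an HIV-1-derived lentiviral expression plasmid of about 12.3 kb, built on the pHAGE backbone to deliver a mutant form of the human receptor tyrosine kinase ERBB2 (HER2) into mammalian cells. In bacteria it is maintained through a high-copy ColE1/pUC-type origin and selected with ampicillin via the β-lactamase gene. The backbone also carries small remnants of lac regulatory sequences, an SV40 origin fragment and an SV40 poly(A) fragment. The viral portion contains a truncated 5' LTR, the Ψ packaging signal with an adjoining gag fragment, the Rev response element for Rev-dependent nuclear export of the genomic RNA, the cPPT/CTS element, and a ΔU3 self-inactivating 3' LTR. Because the annotated viral coding sequences are only fragments, packaging functions must be provided in trans to make particles.

The payload is a bicistronic cassette driven by the strong constitutive EF-1α promoter. The ERBB2 open reading frame, carrying the S310Y substitution according to the catalogue entry, was introduced by Gateway cloning and is flanked by attB1 and attB2 sites. A V5 epitope tag lies just downstream of attB2, although the record does not state whether the ERBB2 coding sequence reads through into it. An EMCV IRES then allows translation of EGFP from the same transcript, so fluorescence marks transduced cells. A WPRE upstream of the 3' LTR enhances transcript expression. The stated purpose is lentiviral expression of ERBB2 S310Y, and the associated publication concerns systematic functional annotation of somatic mutations found in cancer, consistent with use in testing the functional effect of this variant in cells.
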