Features (pLannotate 1.2.2; 27 found; start..end, strand, type, name):
    377..634     +  LTR            5' LTR (truncated): truncated 5' long terminal repeat (LTR) from HIV-1
    681..806     +  misc_feature   HIV-1 Ψ: packaging signal of human immunodeficiency virus type 1
    790..1128    +  CDS            HIV-1 gag (fragment): gag protein from human immunodeficiency virus 1; gag
   1303..1536    +  misc_feature   RRE: The Rev response element (RRE) of HIV-1 allows for Rev-dependent mRNA export from the nucleus to the cytoplasm.
   1913..2013    +  CDS            Rev (fragment): human immunodeficiency virus 1 (HIV-1) Rev protein; rev; enhances nuclear export of unspliced and incompletely spliced viral mRNAs
   2058..2175    +  misc_feature   cPPT/CTS: central polypurine tract and central termination sequence of HIV-1
   2223..3401    +  promoter       EF-1α promoter: strong constitutive promoter for human elongation factor EF-1α
   3422..3442    +  protein_bind   attB1: mutant version of attB; core recombination site for the Gateway® BP reaction BP Clonase™
   3448..7212    +  CDS            ERBB2: ERBB2_HUMAN - Also known as HER2, MLN19, NEU, NGL. Experimental evidence at protein level: Swiss-Prot protein existence level 1. In the nucleus is involved in transcriptional regulation. Associates with the 5'-TCAAATTC-3' sequence in the PTGS2/COX-2 promoter and activates its transcription. Implicated in transcriptional activation of CDKN1A; the function involves STAT3 and SRC. Involved in the transcription of rRNA genes by RNA Pol I and enhances protein synthesis and cell growth. From Homo sapiens (Human).
   7217..7241    -  protein_bind   attB2: mutant version of attB; recombination site for the Gateway® BP reaction BP Clonase™
   7294..7335    +  CDS            V5 tag: epitope tag from simian virus 5
   7461..7923    +  misc_feature   IRES: internal ribosome entry site (IRES) of the encephalomyocarditis virus (EMCV)
   7937..8656    +  CDS            EGFP: the original enhanced GFP (Yang et al., 1996) mammalian codon-optimized
   8670..9258    +  misc_feature   WPRE: woodchuck hepatitis virus posttranscriptional regulatory element
   9266..9331    +  CDS            nef (fragment): NEF_HV1Z2 - Experimental evidence at protein level: Swiss-Prot protein existence level 1. Extracellular Nef protein targets CD4(+) T-lymphocytes for apoptosis by interacting with CXCR4 surface receptors. From Human immunodeficiency virus type 1 group M subtype D (isolate Z2/CDC-Z34) (HIV-1).
   9333..9566    +  LTR            3' LTR (ΔU3): self-inactivating 3' long terminal repeat (LTR) from HIV-1
   9771..9875    +  promoter       AmpR promoter: bla
   9876..10736   +  CDS            AmpR: β-lactamase; bla; confers resistance to ampicillin, carbenicillin, and related antibiotics
  10907..11495   +  rep_origin     ori: high-copy-number ColE1/pMB1/pBR322/pUC origin of replication
  11678..11732   +  CDS            lacI (fragment): lac repressor; lacI; The lac repressor binds to the lac operator to inhibit transcription in E. coli. This inhibition can be relieved by adding lactose or isopropyl-β-D-thiogalactopyranoside (IPTG).
  11738..11831   +  rep_origin     SV40 ori (fragment): SV40 origin of replication
  11856..11893   +  CDS            lacI (fragment): lac repressor; lacI; The lac repressor binds to the lac operator to inhibit transcription in E. coli. This inhibition can be relieved by adding lactose or isopropyl-β-D-thiogalactopyranoside (IPTG).
  11906..11927   +  protein_bind   CAP binding site: CAP binding activates transcription in the presence of cAMP. E. coli catabolite activator protein
  11942..11972   +  promoter       lac promoter: promoter for the E. coli lac operon
  11976..11998   +  protein_bind   lac operator (fragment): The lac repressor binds to the lac operator to inhibit transcription in E. coli. This inhibition can be relieved by adding lactose or isopropyl-β-D-thiogalactopyranoside (IPTG). lac repressor encoded by lacI
  12030..12113   +  polyA_signal   SV40 poly(A) signal (fragment): SV40 polyadenylation signal
  12280..329     +  CDS            nef (fragment) (across the origin): NEF_HV1BR - Experimental evidence at protein level: Swiss-Prot protein existence level 1. Extracellular Nef protein targets CD4(+) T-lymphocytes for apoptosis by interacting with CXCR4 surface receptors (PubMed:14990729). From Human immunodeficiency virus type 1 group M subtype B (isolate BRU/LAI) (HIV-1).
>Addgene plasmid #116350 | pHAGE-ERBB2-S310Y | addgene full sequence | sequence record 250657 | Addgene NGS Result
TGGAAGGGCTAATTCACTCCCAAAGAAGACAAGATATCCTTGATCTGTGGATCTACCACACACAAGGCTA
CTTCCCTGATTAGCAGAACTACACACCAGGGCCAGGGGTCAGATATCCACTGACCTTTGGATGGTGCTAC
AAGCTAGTACCAGTTGAGCCAGATAAGGTAGAAGAGGCCAATAAAGGAGAGAACACCAGCTTGTTACACC
CTGTGAGCCTGCATGGGATGGATGACCCGGAGAGAGAAGTGTTAGAGTGGAGGTTTGACAGCCGCCTAGC
ATTTCATCACGTGGCCCGAGAGCTGCATCCGGAGTACTTCAAGAACTGCTGATATCGAGCTTGCTACAAG
GGACTTTCCGCTGGGGACTTTCCAGGGAGGCGTGGCCTGGGCGGGACTGGGGAGTGGCGAGCCCTCAGAT
CCTGCATATAAGCAGCTGCTTTTTGCCTGTACTGGGTCTCTCTGGTTAGACCAGATCTGAGCCTGGGAGC
TCTCTGGCTAACTAGGGAACCCACTGCTTAAGCCTCAATAAAGCTTGCCTTGAGTGCTTCAAGTAGTGTG
TGCCCGTCTGTTGTGTGACTCTGGTAACTAGAGATCCCTCAGACCCTTTTAGTCAGTGTGGAAAATCTCT
AGCAGTGGCGCCCGAACAGGGACTTGAAAGCGAAAGGGAAACCAGAGGAGCTCTCTCGACGCAGGACTCG
GCTTGCTGAAGCGCGCACGGCAAGAGGCGAGGGGCGGCGACTGGTGAGTACGCCAAAAATTTTGACTAGC
GGAGGCTAGAAGGAGAGAGATGGGTGCGAGAGCGTCAGTATTAAGCGGGGGAGAATTAGATCGCGATGGG
AAAAAATTCGGTTAAGGCCAGGGGGAAAGAAAAAATATAAATTAAAACATATAGTATGGGCAAGCAGGGA
GCTAGAACGATTCGCAGTTAATCCTGGCCTGTTAGAAACATCAGAAGGCTGTAGACAAATACTGGGACAG
CTACAACCATCCCTTCAGACAGGATCAGAAGAACTTAGATCATTATATAATACAGTAGCAACCCTCTATT
GTGTGCATCAAAGGATAGAGATAAAAGACACCAAGGAAGCTTTAGACAAGATAGAGGAAGAGCAAAACAA
AAGTAAGACCACCGCACAGCAAGCGGCCGGCCGCTGATCTTCAGACCTGGAGGAGGAGATATGAGGGACA
ATTGGAGAAGTGAATTATATAAATATAAAGTAGTAAAAATTGAACCATTAGGAGTAGCACCCACCAAGGC
AAAGAGAAGAGTGGTGCAGAGAGAAAAAAGAGCAGTGGGAATAGGAGCTTTGTTCCTTGGGTTCTTGGGA
GCAGCAGGAAGCACTATGGGCGCAGCGTCAATGACGCTGACGGTACAGGCCAGACAATTATTGTCTGGTA
TAGTGCAGCAGCAGAACAATTTGCTGAGGGCTATTGAGGCGCAACAGCATCTGTTGCAACTCACAGTCTG
GGGCATCAAGCAGCTCCAGGCAAGAATCCTGGCTGTGGAAAGATACCTAAAGGATCAACAGCTCCTGGGG
ATTTGGGGTTGCTCTGGAAAACTCATTTGCACCACTGCTGTGCCTTGGAATGCTAGTTGGAGTAATAAAT
CTCTGGAACAGATTTGGAATCACACGACCTGGATGGAGTGGGACAGAGAAATTAACAATTACACAAGCTT
AATACACTCCTTAATTGAAGAATCGCAAAACCAGCAAGAAAAGAATGAACAAGAATTATTGGAATTAGAT
AAATGGGCAAGTTTGTGGAATTGGTTTAACATAACAAATTGGCTGTGGTATATAAAATTATTCATAATGA
TAGTAGGAGGCTTGGTAGGTTTAAGAATAGTTTTTGCTGTACTTTCTATAGTGAATAGAGTTAGGCAGGG
ATATTCACCATTATCGTTTCAGACCCACCTCCCAACCCCGAGGGGACCCGACAGGCCCGAAGGAATAGAA
GAAGAAGGTGGAGAGAGAGACAGAGACAGATCCATTCGATTAGTGAACGGATCTCGACGGTATCGCCGAA
TTCACAAATGGCAGTATTCATCCACAATTTTAAAAGAAAAGGGGGGATTGGGGGGTACAGTGCAGGGGAA
AGAATAGTAGACATAATAGCAACAGACATACAAACTAAAGAATTACAAAAACAAATTACAAAAATTCAAA
ATTTTCGGGTTTATTACAGGGACAGCAGAGATCCAGTTTGGACTAGTCGTGAGGCTCCGGTGCCCGTCAG
TGGGCAGAGCGCACATCGCCCACAGTCCCCGAGAAGTTGGGGGGAGGGGTCGGCAATTGAACCGGTGCCT
AGAGAAGGTGGCGCGGGGTAAACTGGGAAAGTGATGTCGTGTACTGGCTCCGCCTTTTTCCCGAGGGTGG
GGGAGAACCGTATATAAGTGCAGTAGTCGCCGTGAACGTTCTTTTTCGCAACGGGTTTGCCGCCAGAACA
CAGGTAAGTGCCGTGTGTGGTTCCCGCGGGCCTGGCCTCTTTACGGGTTATGGCCCTTGCGTGCCTTGAA
TTACTTCCACCTGGCTGCAGTACGTGATTCTTGATCCCGAGCTTCGGGTTGGAAGTGGGTGGGAGAGTTC
GAGGCCTTGCGCTTAAGGAGCCCCTTCGCCTCGTGCTTGAGTTGAGGCCTGGCCTGGGCGCTGGGGCCGC
CGCGTGCGAATCTGGTGGCACCTTCGCGCCTGTCTCGCTGCTTTCGATAAGTCTCTAGCCATTTAAAATT
TTTGATGACCTGCTGCGACGCTTTTTTTCTGGCAAGATAGTCTTGTAAATGCGGGCCAAGATCTGCACAC
TGGTATTTCGGTTTTTGGGGCCGCGGGCGGCGACGGGGCCCGTGCGTCCCAGCGCACATGTTCGGCGAGG
CGGGGCCTGCGAGCGCGGCCACCGAGAATCGGACGGGGGTAGTCTCAAGCTGGCCGGCCTGCTCTGGTGC
CTGGCCTCGCGCCGCCGTGTATCGCCCCGCCCTGGGCGGCAAGGCTGGCCCGGTCGGCACCAGTTGCGTG
AGCGGAAAGATGGCCGCTTCCCGGCCCTGCTGCAGGGAGCTCAAAATGGAGGACGCGGCGCTCGGGAGAG
CGGGCGGGTGAGTCACCCACACAAAGGAAAAGGGCCTTTCCGTCCTCAGCCGTCGCTTCATGTGACTCCA
CGGAGTACCGGGCGCCGTCCAGGCACCTCGATTAGTTCTCGAGCTTTTGGAGTACGTCGTCTTTAGGTTG
GGGGGAGGGGTTTTATGCGATGGAGTTTCCCCACACTGAGTGGGTGGAGACTGAAGTTAGGCCAGCTTGG
CACTTGATGTAATTCTCCTTGGAATTTGCCCTTTTTGAGTTTGGATCTTGGTTCATTCTCAAGCCTCAGA
CAGTGGTTCAAAGTTTTTTTCTTCCATTTCAGGTGTCGTGAAGCGGCCCTGCAGATATCAACAAGTTTGT
ACAAAAAAGCAGGCACCATGGAGCTGGCGGCCTTGTGCCGCTGGGGGCTCCTCCTCGCCCTCTTGCCCCC
CGGAGCCGCGAGCACCCAAGTGTGCACCGGCACAGACATGAAGCTGCGGCTCCCTGCCAGTCCCGAGACC
CACCTGGACATGCTCCGCCACCTCTACCAGGGCTGCCAGGTGGTGCAGGGAAACCTGGAACTCACCTACC
TGCCCACCAATGCCAGCCTGTCCTTCCTGCAGGATATCCAGGAGGTGCAGGGCTACGTGCTCATCGCTCA
CAACCAAGTGAGGCAGGTCCCACTGCAGAGGCTGCGGATTGTGCGAGGCACCCAGCTCTTTGAGGACAAC
TATGCCCTGGCCGTGCTAGACAATGGAGACCCGCTGAACAATACCACCCCTGTCACAGGGGCCTCCCCAG
GAGGCCTGCGGGAGCTGCAGCTTCGAAGCCTCACAGAGATCTTGAAAGGAGGGGTCTTGATCCAGCGGAA
CCCCCAGCTCTGCTACCAGGACACGATTTTGTGGAAGGACATCTTCCACAAGAACAACCAGCTGGCTCTC
ACACTGATAGACACCAACCGCTCTCGGGCCTGCCACCCCTGTTCTCCGATGTGTAAGGGCTCCCGCTGCT
GGGGAGAGAGTTCTGAGGATTGTCAGAGCCTGACGCGCACTGTCTGTGCCGGTGGCTGTGCCCGCTGCAA
GGGGCCACTGCCCACTGACTGCTGCCATGAGCAGTGTGCTGCCGGCTGCACGGGCCCCAAGCACTCTGAC
TGCCTGGCCTGCCTCCACTTCAACCACAGTGGCATCTGTGAGCTGCACTGCCCAGCCCTGGTCACCTACA
ACACAGACACGTTTGAGTCCATGCCCAATCCCGAGGGCCGGTATACATTCGGCGCCAGCTGTGTGACTGC
CTGTCCCTACAACTACCTTTCTACGGACGTGGGATACTGCACCCTCGTCTGCCCCCTGCACAACCAAGAG
GTGACAGCAGAGGATGGAACACAGCGGTGTGAGAAGTGCAGCAAGCCCTGTGCCCGAGTGTGCTATGGTC
TGGGCATGGAGCACTTGCGAGAGGTGAGGGCAGTTACCAGTGCCAATATCCAGGAGTTTGCTGGCTGCAA
GAAGATCTTTGGGAGCCTGGCATTTCTGCCGGAGAGCTTTGATGGGGACCCAGCCTCCAACACTGCCCCG
CTCCAGCCAGAGCAGCTCCAAGTGTTTGAGACTCTGGAAGAGATCACAGGTTACCTATACATCTCAGCAT
GGCCGGACAGCCTGCCTGACCTCAGCGTCTTCCAGAACCTGCAAGTAATCCGGGGACGAATTCTGCACAA
TGGCGCCTACTCGCTGACCCTGCAAGGGCTGGGCATCAGCTGGCTGGGGCTGCGCTCACTGAGGGAACTG
GGCAGTGGACTGGCCCTCATCCACCATAACACCCACCTCTGCTTCGTGCACACGGTGCCCTGGGACCAGC
TCTTTCGGAACCCGCACCAAGCTCTGCTCCACACTGCCAACCGGCCAGAGGACGAGTGTGTGGGCGAGGG
CCTGGCCTGCCACCAGCTGTGCGCCCGAGGGCACTGCTGGGGTCCAGGGCCCACCCAGTGTGTCAACTGC
AGCCAGTTCCTTCGGGGCCAGGAGTGCGTGGAGGAATGCCGAGTACTGCAGGGGCTCCCCAGGGAGTATG
TGAATGCCAGGCACTGTTTGCCGTGCCACCCTGAGTGTCAGCCCCAGAATGGCTCAGTGACCTGTTTTGG
ACCGGAGGCTGACCAGTGTGTGGCCTGTGCCCACTATAAGGACCCTCCCTTCTGCGTGGCCCGCTGCCCC
AGCGGTGTGAAACCTGACCTCTCCTACATGCCCATCTGGAAGTTTCCAGATGAGGAGGGCGCATGCCAGC
CTTGCCCCATCAACTGCACCCACTCCTGTGTGGACCTGGATGACAAGGGCTGCCCCGCCGAGCAGAGAGC
CAGCCCTCTGACGTCCATCATCTCTGCGGTGGTTGGCATTCTGCTGGTCGTGGTCTTGGGGGTGGTCTTT
GGGATCCTCATCAAGCGACGGCAGCAGAAGATCCGGAAGTACACGATGCGGAGACTGCTGCAGGAAACGG
AGCTGGTGGAGCCGCTGACACCTAGCGGAGCGATGCCCAACCAGGCGCAGATGCGGATCCTGAAAGAGAC
GGAGCTGAGGAAGGTGAAGGTGCTTGGATCTGGCGCTTTTGGCACAGTCTACAAGGGCATCTGGATCCCT
GATGGGGAGAATGTGAAAATTCCAGTGGCCATCAAAGTGTTGAGGGAAAACACATCCCCCAAAGCCAACA
AAGAAATCTTAGACGAAGCATACGTGATGGCTGGTGTGGGCTCCCCATATGTCTCCCGCCTTCTGGGCAT
CTGCCTGACATCCACGGTGCAGCTGGTGACACAGCTTATGCCCTATGGCTGCCTCTTAGACCATGTCCGG
GAAAACCGCGGACGCCTGGGCTCCCAGGACCTGCTGAACTGGTGTATGCAGATTGCCAAGGGGATGAGCT
ACCTGGAGGATGTGCGGCTCGTACACAGGGACTTGGCCGCTCGGAACGTGCTGGTCAAGAGTCCCAACCA
TGTCAAAATTACAGACTTCGGGCTGGCTCGGCTGCTGGACATTGACGAGACAGAGTACCATGCAGATGGG
GGCAAGGTGCCCATCAAGTGGATGGCGCTGGAGTCCATTCTCCGCCGGCGGTTCACCCACCAGAGTGATG
TGTGGAGTTATGGTGTGACTGTGTGGGAGCTGATGACTTTTGGGGCCAAACCTTACGATGGGATCCCAGC
CCGGGAGATCCCTGACCTGCTGGAAAAGGGGGAGCGGCTGCCCCAGCCCCCCATCTGCACCATTGATGTC
TACATGATCATGGTCAAATGTTGGATGATTGACTCTGAATGTCGGCCAAGATTCCGGGAGTTGGTGTCTG
AATTCTCCCGCATGGCCAGGGACCCCCAGCGCTTTGTGGTCATCCAGAATGAGGACTTGGGCCCAGCCAG
TCCCTTGGACAGCACCTTCTACCGCTCACTGCTGGAGGACGATGACATGGGGGACCTGGTGGATGCTGAG
GAGTATCTGGTACCCCAGCAGGGCTTCTTCTGTCCAGACCCTGCCCCGGGCGCTGGGGGCATGGTCCACC
ACAGGCACCGCAGCTCATCTACCAGGAGTGGCGGTGGGGACCTGACACTAGGGCTGGAGCCCTCTGAAGA
GGAGGCCCCCAGGTCTCCACTGGCACCCTCCGAAGGGGCTGGCTCCGATGTATTTGATGGTGACCTGGGA
ATGGGGGCAGCCAAGGGGCTGCAAAGCCTCCCCACACATGACCCCAGCCCTCTACAGCGGTACAGTGAGG
ACCCCACAGTACCCCTGCCCTCTGAGACTGATGGCTACGTTGCCCCCCTGACCTGCAGCCCCCAGCCTGA
ATATGTGAACCAGCCAGATGTTCGGCCCCAGCCCCCTTCGCCCCGAGAGGGCCCTCTGCCTGCTGCCCGA
CCTGCTGGTGCCACTCTGGAAAGGCCCAAGACTCTCTCCCCAGGGAAGAATGGGGTCGTCAAAGACGTTT
TTGCCTTTGGGGGTGCCGTGGAGAACCCCGAGTACTTGACACCCCAGGGAGGAGCTGCCCCTCAGCCCCA
CCCTCCTCCTGCCTTCAGCCCAGCCTTCGACAACCTCTATTACTGGGACCAGGACCCACCAGAGCGGGGG
GCTCCACCCAGCACCTTCAAAGGGACACCTACGGCAGAGAACCCAGAGTACCTGGGTCTGGACGTGCCAG
TGTAGAACCCAGCTTTCTTGTACAAAGTGGTTGATATCCAGCACAGTGGCGGCCGCTCGAGTCTAGAGGG
CCCGCGGTTCGAAGGTAAGCCTATCCCTAACCCTCTCCTCGGTCTCGATTCTACGCGTACCGGTTAGTAA
TGAGATCCCTCCCCCCCCCNTAACGTTACTGGCCGAAGCCGCTTGGAATAAGGCCGGTGTGCGTTTGTCT
ATATGTTATTTTCCACCATATTGCCGTCTTTTGGCAATGTGAGGGCCCGGAAACCTGGCCCTGTCTTCTT
GACGAGCATTCCTAGGGGTCTTTCCCCTCTCGCCAAAGGAATGCAAGGTCTGTTGAATGTCGTGAAGGAA
GCAGTTCCTCTGGAAGCTTCTTGAAGACAAACAACGTCTGTAGCGACCCTTTGCAGGCAGCGGAACCCCC
CACCTGGCGACAGGTGCCTCTGCGGCCAAAAGCCACGTGTATAAGATACACCTGCAAAGGCGGCACAACC
CCAGTGCCACGTTGTGAGTTGGATAGTTGTGGAAAGAGTCAAATGGCTCTCCTCAAGCGTATTCAACAAG
GGGCTGAAGGATGCCCAGAAGGTACCCCATTGTATGGGATCTGATCTGGGGCCTCGGTGCACATGCTTTA
CATGTGTTTAGTCGAGGTTAAAAAAACGTCTAGGCCCCCCGAACCACGGGGACGTGGTTTTCCTTTGAAA
AACACGATGATAATATGGCCACACATATGGTGAGCAAGGGCGAGGAGCTGTTCACCGGGGTGGTGCCCAT
CCTGGTCGAGCTGGACGGCGACGTAAACGGCCACAAGTTCAGCGTGTCCGGCGAGGGCGAGGGCGATGCC
ACCTACGGCAAGCTGACCCTGAAGTTCATCTGCACCACCGGCAAGCTGCCCGTGCCCTGGCCCACCCTCG
TGACCACCCTGACCTACGGCGTGCAGTGCTTCAGCCGCTACCCCGACCACATGAAGCAGCACGACTTCTT
CAAGTCCGCCATGCCCGAAGGCTACGTCCAGGAGCGCACCATCTTCTTCAAGGACGACGGCAACTACAAG
ACCCGCGCCGAGGTGAAGTTCGAGGGCGACACCCTGGTGAACCGCATCGAGCTGAAGGGCATCGACTTCA
AGGAGGACGGCAACATCCTGGGGCACAAGCTGGAGTACAACTACAACAGCCACAACGTCTATATCATGGC
CGACAAGCAGAAGAACGGCATCAAGGTGAACTTCAAGATCCGCCACAACATCGAGGACGGCAGCGTGCAG
CTCGCCGACCACTACCAGCAGAACACCCCCATCGGCGACGGCCCCGTGCTGCTGCCCGACAACCACTACC
TGAGCACCCAGTCCGCCCTGAGCAAAGACCCCAACGAGAAGCGCGATCACATGGTCCTGCTGGAGTTCGT
GACCGCCGCCGGGATCACTCTCGGCATGGACGAGCTGTACAAGTAAATCGATAGATCCTAATCAACCTCT
GGATTACAAAATTTGTGAAAGATTGACTGGTATTCTTAACTATGTTGCTCCTTTTACGCTATGTGGATAC
GCTGCTTTAATGCCTTTGTATCATGCTATTGCTTCCCGTATGGCTTTCATTTTCTCCTCCTTGTATAAAT
CCTGGTTGCTGTCTCTTTATGAGGAGTTGTGGCCCGTTGTCAGGCAACGTGGCGTGGTGTGCACTGTGTT
TGCTGACGCAACCCCCACTGGTTGGGGCATTGCCACCACCTGTCAGCTCCTTTCCGGGACTTTCGCTTTC
CCCCTCCCTATTGCCACGGCGGAACTCATCGCCGCCTGCCTTGCCCGCTGCTGGACAGGGGCTCGGCTGT
TGGGCACTGACAATTCCGTGGTGTTGTCGGGGAAATCATCGTCCTTTCCTTGGCTGCTCGCCTGTGTTGC
CACCTGGATTCTGCGCGGGACGTCCTTCTGCTACGTCCCTTCGGCCCTCAATCCAGCGGACCTTCCTTCC
CGCGGCCTGCTGCCGGCTCTGCGGCCTCTTCCGCGTCTTCGCCTTCGCCCTCAGACGAGTCGGATCTCCC
TTTGGGCCGCCTCCCCGCCTGAGATCCTTTAAGACCAATGACTTACAAGGCAGCTGTAGATCTTAGCCAC
TTTTTAAAAGAAAAGGGGGGACTGGAAGGGCTAATTCACTCCCAACGAAGACAAGATCTGCTTTTTGCTT
GTACTGGGTCTCTCTGGTTAGACCAGATCTGAGCCTGGGAGCTCTCTGGCTAACTAGGGAACCCACTGCT
TAAGCCTCAATAAAGCTTGCCTTGAGTGCTTCAAGTAGTGTGTGCCCGTCTGTTGTGTGACTCTGGTAAC
TAGAGATCCCTCAGACCCTTTTAGTCAGTGTGGAAAATCTCTAGCAGTAGTAGTTCATGTCATCTTATTA
TTCAGTATTTATAACTTGCAAAGAAATGAATATCAGAGAGTGAGAGGCCCGGGTTAATTAAGGAAAGGGC
TAGATCATTCTTGAAGACGAAAGGGCCTCGTGATACGCCTATTTTTATAGGTTAATGTCATGATAATAAT
GGTTTCTTAGACGTCAGGTGGCACTTTTCGGGGAAATGTGCGCGGAACCCCTATTTGTTTATTTTTCTAA
ATACATTCAAATATGTATCCGCTCATGAGACAATAACCCTGATAAATGCTTCAATAATATTGAAAAAGGA
AGAGTATGAGTATTCAACATTTCCGTGTCGCCCTTATTCCCTTTTTTGCGGCATTTTGCCTTCCTGTTTT
TGCTCACCCAGAAACGCTGGTGAAAGTAAAAGATGCTGAAGATCAGTTGGGTGCACGAGTGGGTTACATC
GAACTGGATCTCAACAGCGGTAAGATCCTTGAGAGTTTTCGCCCCGAAGAACGTTTTCCAATGATGAGCA
CTTTTAAAGTTCTGCTATGTGGCGCGGTATTATCCCGTGTTGACGCCGGGCAAGAGCAACTCGGTCGCCG
CATACACTATTCTCAGAATGACTTGGTTGAGTACTCACCAGTCACAGAAAAGCATCTTACGGATGGCATG
ACAGTAAGAGAATTATGCAGTGCTGCCATAACCATGAGTGATAACACTGCGGCCAACTTACTTCTGACAA
CGATCGGAGGACCGAAGGAGCTAACCGCTTTTTTGCACAACATGGGGGATCATGTAACTCGCCTTGATCG
TTGGGAACCGGAGCTGAATGAAGCCATACCAAACGACGAGCGTGACACCACGATGCCTGTAGCAATGGCA
ACAACGTTGCGCAAACTATTAACTGGCGAACTACTTACTCTAGCTTCCCGGCAACAATTAATAGACTGGA
TGGAGGCGGATAAAGTTGCAGGACCACTTCTGCGCTCGGCCCTTCCGGCTGGCTGGTTTATTGCTGATAA
ATCTGGAGCCGGTGAGCGTGGGTCTCGCGGTATCATTGCAGCACTGGGGCCAGATGGTAAGCCCTCCCGT
ATCGTAGTTATCTACACGACGGGGAGTCAGGCAACTATGGATGAACGAAATAGACAGATCGCTGAGATAG
GTGCCTCACTGATTAAGCATTGGTAACTGTCAGACCAAGTTTACTCATATATACTTTAGATTGATTTAAA
ACTTCATTTTTAATTTAAAAGGATCTAGGTGAAGATCCTTTTTGATAATCTCATGACCAAAATCCCTTAA
CGTGAGTTTTCGTTCCACTGAGCGTCAGACCCCGTAGAAAAGATCAAAGGATCTTCTTGAGATCCTTTTT
TTCTGCGCGTAATCTGCTGCTTGCAAACAAAAAAACCACCGCTACCAGCGGTGGTTTGTTTGCCGGATCA
AGAGCTACCAACTCTTTTTCCGAAGGTAACTGGCTTCAGCAGAGCGCAGATACCAAATACTGTTCTTCTA
GTGTAGCCGTAGTTAGGCCACCACTTCAAGAACTCTGTAGCACCGCCTACATACCTCGCTCTGCTAATCC
TGTTACCAGTGGCTGCTGCCAGTGGCGATAAGTCGTGTCTTACCGGGTTGGACTCAAGACGATAGTTACC
GGATAAGGCGCAGCGGTCGGGCTGAACGGGGGGTTCGTGCACACAGCCCAGCTTGGAGCGAACGACCTAC
ACCGAACTGAGATACCTACAGCGTGAGCTATGAGAAAGCGCCACGCTTCCCGAAGGGAGAAAGGCGGACA
GGTATCCGGTAAGCGGCAGGGTCGGAACAGGAGAGCGCACGAGGGAGCTTCCAGGGGGAAACGCCTGGTA
TCTTTATAGTCCTGTCGGGTTTCGCCACCTCTGACTTGAGCGTCGATTTTTGTGATGCTCGTCAGGGGGG
CGGAGCCTATGGAAAAACGCCAGCAACGCGGCCTTTTTACGGTTCCTGGCCTTTTGCTGGCCTTTTGCTC
ACATGTTCTTTCCTGCGTTATCCCCTGATTCTGTGGATAACCGTATTACCGCCTTTGAGTGAGCTGATAC
CGCTCGCCGCAGCCGAACGACCGAGCGCAGCGAGTCAGTGAGCGAGGAAGCGGAAGAGCGCCCAATACGC
AAACCGCCTCTCCCCGCGCGTTGGCCGATTCATTAATGCAGCAAGCTCATGGCTGACTAATTTTTTTTAT
TTATGCAGAGGCCGAGGCCGCCTCGGCCTCTGAGCTATTCCAGAAGTAGTGAGGAGGCTTTTTTGGAGGC
CTAGGCTTTTGCAAAAAGCTCCCCGTGGCACGACAGGTTTCCCGACTGGAAAGCGGGCAGTGAGCGCAAC
GCAATTAATGTGAGTTAGCTCACTCATTAGGCACCCCAGGCTTTACACTTTATGCTTCCGGCTCGTATGT
TGTGTGGAATTGTGAGCGGATAACAATTTCACACAGGAAACAGCTATGACATGATTACGAATTTCACAAA
TAAAGCATTTTTTTCACTGCATTCTAGTTGTGGTTTGTCCAAACTCATCAATGTATCTTATCATGTCTGG
ATCAACTGGATAACTCAAGCTAACCAAAATCATCCCAAACTTCCCACCCCATACCCTATTACCACTGCCA
ATTACCTGTGGTTTCATTTACTCTAAACCTGTGATTCCTCTGAATTATTTTCATTTTAAAGAAATTGTAT
TTGTTAAATATGTACTACAAACTTAGTAGT
