>Addgene plasmid #116350 | pHAGE-ERBB2-S310Y | depositor partial sequence | sequence record 219224 | insert
ATGGAGCTGGCGGCCTTGTGCCGCTGGGGGCTCCTCCTCGCCCTCTTGCCCCCCGGAGCCGCGAGCACCC
AAGTGTGCACCGGCACAGACATGAAGCTGCGGCTCCCTGCCAGTCCCGAGACCCACCTGGACATGCTCCG
CCACCTCTACCAGGGCTGCCAGGTGGTGCAGGGAAACCTGGAACTCACCTACCTGCCCACCAATGCCAGC
CTGTCCTTCCTGCAGGATATCCAGGAGGTGCAGGGCTACGTGCTCATCGCTCACAACCAAGTGAGGCAGG
TCCCACTGCAGAGGCTGCGGATTGTGCGAGGCACCCAGCTCTTTGAGGACAACTATGCCCTGGCCGTGCT
AGACAATGGAGACCCGCTGAACAATACCACCCCTGTCACAGGGGCCTCCCCAGGAGGCCTGCGGGAGCTG
CAGCTTCGAAGCCTCACAGAGATCTTGAAAGGAGGGGTCTTGATCCAGCGGAACCCCCAGCTCTGCTACC
AGGACACGATTTTGTGGAAGGACATCTTCCACAAGAACAACCAGCTGGCTCTCACACTGATAGACACCAA
CCGCTCTCGGGCCTGCCACCCCTGTTCTCCGATGTGTAAGGGCTCCCGCTGCTGGGGAGAGAGTTCTGAG
GATTGTCAGAGCCTGACGCGCACTGTCTGTGCCGGTGGCTGTGCCCGCTGCAAGGGGCCACTGCCCACTG
ACTGCTGCCATGAGCAGTGTGCTGCCGGCTGCACGGGCCCCAAGCACTCTGACTGCCTGGCCTGCCTCCA
CTTCAACCACAGTGGCATCTGTGAGCTGCACTGCCCAGCCCTGGTCACCTACAACACAGACACGTTTGAG
TCCATGCCCAATCCCGAGGGCCGGTATACATTCGGCGCCAGCTGTGTGACTGCCTGTCCCTACAACTACC
TTTCTACGGACGTGGGATACTGCACCCTCGTCTGCCCCCTGCACAACCAAGAGGTGACAGCAGAGGATGG
AACACAGCGGTGTGAGAAGTGCAGCAAGCCCTGTGCCCGAGTGTGCTATGGTCTGGGCATGGAGCACTTG
CGAGAGGTGAGGGCAGTTACCAGTGCCAATATCCAGGAGTTTGCTGGCTGCAAGAAGATCTTTGGGAGCC
TGGCATTTCTGCCGGAGAGCTTTGATGGGGACCCAGCCTCCAACACTGCCCCGCTCCAGCCAGAGCAGCT
CCAAGTGTTTGAGACTCTGGAAGAGATCACAGGTTACCTATACATCTCAGCATGGCCGGACAGCCTGCCT
GACCTCAGCGTCTTCCAGAACCTGCAAGTAATCCGGGGACGAATTCTGCACAATGGCGCCTACTCGCTGA
CCCTGCAAGGGCTGGGCATCAGCTGGCTGGGGCTGCGCTCACTGAGGGAACTGGGCAGTGGACTGGCCCT
CATCCACCATAACACCCACCTCTGCTTCGTGCACACGGTGCCCTGGGACCAGCTCTTTCGGAACCCGCAC
CAAGCTCTGCTCCACACTGCCAACCGGCCAGAGGACGAGTGTGTGGGCGAGGGCCTGGCCTGCCACCAGC
TGTGCGCCCGAGGGCACTGCTGGGGTCCAGGGCCCACCCAGTGTGTCAACTGCAGCCAGTTCCTTCGGGG
CCAGGAGTGCGTGGAGGAATGCCGAGTACTGCAGGGGCTCCCCAGGGAGTATGTGAATGCCAGGCACTGT
TTGCCGTGCCACCCTGAGTGTCAGCCCCAGAATGGCTCAGTGACCTGTTTTGGACCGGAGGCTGACCAGT
GTGTGGCCTGTGCCCACTATAAGGACCCTCCCTTCTGCGTGGCCCGCTGCCCCAGCGGTGTGAAACCTGA
CCTCTCCTACATGCCCATCTGGAAGTTTCCAGATGAGGAGGGCGCATGCCAGCCTTGCCCCATCAACTGC
ACCCACTCCTGTGTGGACCTGGATGACAAGGGCTGCCCCGCCGAGCAGAGAGCCAGCCCTCTGACGTCCA
TCATCTCTGCGGTGGTTGGCATTCTGCTGGTCGTGGTCTTGGGGGTGGTCTTTGGGATCCTCATCAAGCG
ACGGCAGCAGAAGATCCGGAAGTACACGATGCGGAGACTGCTGCAGGAAACGGAGCTGGTGGAGCCGCTG
ACACCTAGCGGAGCGATGCCCAACCAGGCGCAGATGCGGATCCTGAAAGAGACGGAGCTGAGGAAGGTGA
AGGTGCTTGGATCTGGCGCTTTTGGCACAGTCTACAAGGGCATCTGGATCCCTGATGGGGAGAATGTGAA
AATTCCAGTGGCCATCAAAGTGTTGAGGGAAAACACATCCCCCAAAGCCAACAAAGAAATCTTAGACGAA
GCATACGTGATGGCTGGTGTGGGCTCCCCATATGTCTCCCGCCTTCTGGGCATCTGCCTGACATCCACGG
TGCAGCTGGTGACACAGCTTATGCCCTATGGCTGCCTCTTAGACCATGTCCGGGAAAACCGCGGACGCCT
GGGCTCCCAGGACCTGCTGAACTGGTGTATGCAGATTGCCAAGGGGATGAGCTACCTGGAGGATGTGCGG
CTCGTACACAGGGACTTGGCCGCTCGGAACGTGCTGGTCAAGAGTCCCAACCATGTCAAAATTACAGACT
TCGGGCTGGCTCGGCTGCTGGACATTGACGAGACAGAGTACCATGCAGATGGGGGCAAGGTGCCCATCAA
GTGGATGGCGCTGGAGTCCATTCTCCGCCGGCGGTTCACCCACCAGAGTGATGTGTGGAGTTATGGTGTG
ACTGTGTGGGAGCTGATGACTTTTGGGGCCAAACCTTACGATGGGATCCCAGCCCGGGAGATCCCTGACC
TGCTGGAAAAGGGGGAGCGGCTGCCCCAGCCCCCCATCTGCACCATTGATGTCTACATGATCATGGTCAA
ATGTTGGATGATTGACTCTGAATGTCGGCCAAGATTCCGGGAGTTGGTGTCTGAATTCTCCCGCATGGCC
AGGGACCCCCAGCGCTTTGTGGTCATCCAGAATGAGGACTTGGGCCCAGCCAGTCCCTTGGACAGCACCT
TCTACCGCTCACTGCTGGAGGACGATGACATGGGGGACCTGGTGGATGCTGAGGAGTATCTGGTACCCCA
GCAGGGCTTCTTCTGTCCAGACCCTGCCCCGGGCGCTGGGGGCATGGTCCACCACAGGCACCGCAGCTCA
TCTACCAGGAGTGGCGGTGGGGACCTGACACTAGGGCTGGAGCCCTCTGAAGAGGAGGCCCCCAGGTCTC
CACTGGCACCCTCCGAAGGGGCTGGCTCCGATGTATTTGATGGTGACCTGGGAATGGGGGCAGCCAAGGG
GCTGCAAAGCCTCCCCACACATGACCCCAGCCCTCTACAGCGGTACAGTGAGGACCCCACAGTACCCCTG
CCCTCTGAGACTGATGGCTACGTTGCCCCCCTGACCTGCAGCCCCCAGCCTGAATATGTGAACCAGCCAG
ATGTTCGGCCCCAGCCCCCTTCGCCCCGAGAGGGCCCTCTGCCTGCTGCCCGACCTGCTGGTGCCACTCT
GGAAAGGCCCAAGACTCTCTCCCCAGGGAAGAATGGGGTCGTCAAAGACGTTTTTGCCTTTGGGGGTGCC
GTGGAGAACCCCGAGTACTTGACACCCCAGGGAGGAGCTGCCCCTCAGCCCCACCCTCCTCCTGCCTTCA
GCCCAGCCTTCGACAACCTCTATTACTGGGACCAGGACCCACCAGAGCGGGGGGCTCCACCCAGCACCTT
CAAAGGGACACCTACGGCAGAGAACCCAGAGTACCTGGGTCTGGACGTGCCAGTGTGA
